>Addgene plasmid #228617 | pM-mAmetrine | addgene full sequence | sequence record 452499 | Addgene NGS Result
CATGAGCAAACTGAAACGTTTTCATCGCTCTGGAGTGAATACCACGACGATTTCCGGCAGTTTCTACACA
TATATTCGCAAGATGTGGCGTGTTACGGTGAAAACCTGGCCTATTTCCCTAAAGGGTTTATTGAGAATAT
GTTTTTCGTATCAGCCAATCCCTGGGTGAGTTTCACCAGTTTTGATTTAAACGTGGCCAATATGGACAAC
TTCTTCGCCCCCGTTTTCACCATGGGCAAATATTATACGCAAGGCGACAAGGTGCTGATGCCGCTGGCGA
TTCAGGTTCATCATGCCGTTTGTGATGGCTTCCATGTCGGCAGAATGCTTAATGAATTACAACAGTACTG
CGATGAGTGGCAGGGCGGGGCGTAATCAAACATGAGAATTGGTCGCGCGAGCAATTCAGACATGATAAGA
TACATTGATGAGTTTGGACAAACCACAACTAGAATGCAGTGAAAAAAATGCTTTATTTGTGAAATTTGTG
ATGCTATTGCTTTATTTGTAACCATTATAAGCTGCAATAAACAAGTTGGCATTTCGTTCCACTGAGCGTC
AGACCCCGTAGAAAAGATCAAAGGATCTTCTTGAGATCCTTTTTTTCTGCGCGTAATCTGCTGCTTGCAA
ACAAAAAAACCACCGCTACCAGCGGTGGTTTGTTTGCCGGATCAAGAGCTACCAACTCTTTTTCCGAAGG
TAACTGGCTTCAGCAGAGCGCAGATACCAAATACTGTTCTTCTAGTGTAGCCGTAGTTAGGCCACCACTT
CAAGAACTCTGTAGCACCGCCTACATACCTCGCTCTGCTAATCCTGTTACCAGTGGCTGCTGCCAGTGGC
GATAAGTCGTGTCTTACCGGGTTGGACTCAAGACGATAGTTACCGGATAAGGCGCAGCGGTCGGGCTGAA
CGGGGGGTTCGTGCACACAGCCCAGCTTGGAGCGAACGACCTACACCGAACTGAGATACCTACAGCGTGA
GCTATGAGAAAGCGCCACGCTTCCCGAAGGGAGAAAGGCGGACAGGTATCCGGTAAGCGGCAGGGTCGGA
ACAGGAGAGCGCACGAGGGAGCTTCCAGGGGGAAACGCCTGGTATCTTTATAGTCCTGTCGGGTTTCGCC
ACCTCTGACTTGAGCGTCGATTTTTGTGATGCTCGTCAGGGGGGCGGAGCCTATGGAAAAACGCCAGCAA
CGCGGCCTTTTTACGGTTCCTGGCCTTTTGCTGGCCTTTTGCTCACATGTTCTTTCCTGCGTTATCCCCT
GATTCTGTGGATAACCGTATTACCGCCATGCATTAGTTATTAATAGTAATCAATTACGGGGTCATTAGTT
CATAGCCCATATATGGAGTTCCGCGTTACATAACTTACGGTAAATGGCCCGCCTGGCTGACCGCCCAACG
ACCCCCGCCCATTGACGTCAATAATGACGTATGTTCCCATAGTAACGCCAATAGGGACTTTCCATTGACG
TCAATGGGTGGAGTATTTACGGTAAACTGCCCACTTGGCAGTACATCAAGTGTATCATATGCCAAGTACG
CCCCCTATTGACGTCAATGACGGTAAATGGCCCGCCTGGCATTATGCCCAGTACATGACCTTATGGGACT
TTCCTACTTGGCAGTACATCTACGTATTAGTCATCGCTATTACCATGGTGATGCGGTTTTGGCAGTACAT
CAATGGGCGTGGATAGCGGTTTGACTCACGGGGATTTCCAAGTCTCCACCCCATTGACGTCAATGGGAGT
TTGTTTTGGCACCAAAATCAACGGGACTTTCCAAAATGTCGTAACAACTCCGCCCCATTGACGCAAATGG
GCGGTAGGCGTGTACGGTGGGAGGTCTATATAAGCAGAGCTGGTTTAGTGAAGAAGACGGCTCCGGCGCC
ACAAACTTCTCTCTGCTAAAGCAAGCAGGTGATGTTGAAGAAAACCCCGGGCCTGGCAGCGGCGAGGGCA
GGGGAAGTCTACTTACATGCGGGGACGTGGAGGAAAATCCCGGCCCAGGATCCGCCGCCACCATGGTGAG
CAAGGGCGAGGAGCTGTTCACCGGGGTGGTGCCCATCCTGGTCGAGCTGGACGGCGACGTAAACGGCCAC
AAGTTCAGCGTGCGCGGCGAGGGCGAGGGCGATGCCACCAACGGCAAGCTGACCCTGAAGTTCATCTGCA
CCTCCGGCAAGCTGCCCGTGCCCTGGCCCACCCTCGTGACCACCCTGTCTTACGGCGTGCAGTGCTTCGC
CCGCTACCCCGACCACATGAAGCAGCACGACTTCTTCAAGTCCGCCATGCCCGAAGGCTACGTCCAGGAG
CGCACCATCTCCTTCAAGGACGACGGCAGCTACAGGACCCGCGCCGAGGTGAAGTTCGAGGGCGACACCC
TGGTGAACCGCATCGAGCTGAAGGGCATCGACTTCAAGGAGGACGGCAACATCCTGGGGCACAAGCTGGA
GTACAACATGAACGTGTGGGACGCGTATATCACGGCCGACAAGCAGAAGAACGGCATCAAAGCGAACTTC
AAGATCGAGCACAACGTCGAGGACGGCGGCGTGCAGCTCGCCGACGCGTACCAGCAGAACACCCCCATCG
GCGACGGCTCCGTGCTGCTGCCTGACAACCACTACCTGAGCTTCCAGAGCAAGCTGTTCAAAGACCCCAA
CGAGCAGCGCGATCACATGGTCCTGCTGGAGTTCGTTACCGCCGCCGGGATCACTCCCGGCATGGACGAG
CTGTACAAGTAAGAGTTGCCATTCATGTCTTCTGAAACATAAAATGAACTTGTTTATTGCAGCTTATAAT
GGTTACAAATAAAGCAATAGCATCACAAATTTCACAAATAAAGCATTTTTTTCACTGCATTCTAGTTGTG
GTTTGTCCAAACTCATCAATGTATCTTAAGGCGTAAATTGTAAGCGTTAATATTTTGTTAAAATTCGCGT
TAAATTTTTGTTAAATCAGCTCATTTTTTAACCAATAGGCCGAAATCGGCAAAATCCCTTATAAATCAAA
AGAATAGACCGAGATAGGGT
[37 nt withheld, positions 3031-3067]
AAAGAACGTGGACTCCAACGTCAAAGG
[49 nt withheld, positions 3095-3143]
T
[91 nt withheld, positions 3145-3235]
G
[124 nt withheld, positions 3237-3360]
CAGTACTTAACGGAAGATCACTTCGTGATCGGCACGTAAGAGGTTCCAACTTTCACCATAATGAAATAAG
ATCACTACCGGGCGTATTTTTTGAGTTATCGAGATTTTCAGGAGCTAAGGAAGCTAAAATGGAGAAAAAA
ATCACTGGATATACCACCGTTGATATATCCCAATGGCATCGTAAAGAACATTTTGAGGCATTTCAGTCAG
TTGCTCAATGTACCTATAACCAGACCGTTCAGCTGGATATTACGGCCTTTTTAAAGACCGTAAAGAAAAA
TAAGCACAAGTTTTATCCGGCCTTTATTCACATTCTTGCCCGCCTGATGAATGCTCATCCGGAATTCCGT
ATGGCAATGAAAGACGGTGAGCTGGTGATATGGGATAGTGTTCACCCTTGTTACACCGTTTTC
Features (pLannotate 1.2.2; 10 found; start..end, strand, type, name):
    416..537     -  polyA_signal   SV40 poly(A) signal: SV40 polyadenylation signal
    591..1179    +  rep_origin     ori: high-copy-number ColE1/pMB1/pBR322/pUC origin of replication
   1354..1657    +  enhancer       CMV enhancer: human cytomegalovirus immediate early enhancer
   1658..1861    +  promoter       CMV promoter: human cytomegalovirus (CMV) immediate early promoter
   1954..2006    +  CDS            T2A (fragment): 2A peptide from Thosea asigna virus capsid protein Eukaryotic ribosomes fail to insert a peptide bond between the Gly and Pro residues, yielding separate polypeptides.
   2023..2742    +  CDS            mAmetrine: yellow fluorescent protein with a large Stokes shift, excitable with violet light (Ai et al., 2008) mammalian codon-optimized
   2777..2898    +  polyA_signal   SV40 poly(A) signal: SV40 polyadenylation signal
   2932..3360    -  rep_origin     f1 ori (sequence partly withheld): f1 bacteriophage origin of replication; arrow indicates direction of (+) strand synthesis
   3386..3488    +  promoter       cat promoter: promoter of the E. coli cat gene encoding chloramphenicol acetyltransferase
   3489..372     +  CDS            cat (across the origin): CAT_ECOLX - Experimental evidence at protein level: Swiss-Prot protein existence level 1. This enzyme is an effector of chloramphenicol resistance in bacteria. From Escherichia coli. This protein is used as a marker in many commonly used cloning vectors, such as pACYC184.
