[The description below was written by a language model from this plasmid's Addgene catalogue record and pLannotate feature annotations shown in this document.]
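Description:
pM-mAmetrine is a compact (about 3.8 kb) mammalian expression plasmid built on the pMulti backbone and assembled by Golden Gate cloning. It is one of the building blocks for constructing MuSIC fluorescence barcodes, which are combinations of fluorescent proteins read out in single cells by spectral flow cytometry. In bacteria it replicates from a high-copy ColE1/pUC-type origin and is selected with chloramphenicol through a cat gene driven by its native cat promoter. This gene spans the numbering origin of the circular sequence. An f1 phage origin is also present. The feature table shows no mammalian selection marker, which suggests the plasmid is intended for transient transfection.

The payload is driven by the human cytomegalovirus immediate-early enhancer and promoter. Downstream of the promoter there is a short gap, then a T2A peptide fragment, then the mammalian codon-optimised mAmetrine coding sequence (roughly 720 bp) and an SV40 polyadenylation signal. mAmetrine is a yellow-emitting fluorescent protein with a large Stokes shift that is excited by violet light, giving it a distinctive spectral signature. A T2A causes ribosomal skipping so that flanking coding sequences are released as separate polypeptides. Its position ahead of mAmetrine fits the stated purpose of expressing mAmetrine together with an "extra insert", presumably a second fluorescent protein placed upstream to form a two-colour barcode. The record does not identify that extra insert, and no feature is annotated in the region between the promoter and the T2A. A second SV40 poly(A) signal lies in reverse orientation near the bacterial origin, and its role is not stated.
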