Addgene plasmid #228617: pM-mAmetrine
Purpose: Mammalian expression of mAmetrine and extra insert, for MuSIC barcode construction
Depositing lab: Marc Birtwistle. Depositing organization: Clemson University. Publication: Genetically Encoded Fluorescence Barcodes Allow for Single-Cell Analysis via Spectral Flow Cytometry. Lu X, Pritko DJ, Abravanel ME, Huggins JR, Ogunleye O, Biswas T, Ashy KC, Woods SK, Livingston MWT, Blenner MA, Birtwistle MR. ACS Synth Biol. 2025 May 16;14(5):1533-1548. doi: 10.1021/acssynbio.4c00807. Epub 2025 May 6. PubMed 40326708.
Backbone
  Vector backbone: pMulti
  Backbone manufacturer: Birtwistle lab
  Vector type: Mammalian Expression
Growth in bacteria
  Bacterial resistance: Chloramphenicol, 25 μg/mL
  Growth temperature: 37°C
  Growth strain: DH5alpha
  Copy number: High Copy
Gene/Insert
  Gene/Insert name: mAmetrine
  Species: Synthetic
  Insert size (bp): 717
  Promoter: CMV
  Cloning method: Golden Gate
Terms and licenses: Academic/Nonprofit Terms; Industry Terms: Not Available to Industry
Depositor comments: Please visit https://doi.org/10.1101/2024.10.23.619855 for bioRxiv preprint.
How to cite: pM-mAmetrine was a gift from Marc Birtwistle (Addgene plasmid # 228617 ; http://n2t.net/addgene:228617 ; RRID:Addgene_228617)
