>Addgene plasmid #228617 | pM-mAmetrine | depositor partial sequence | sequence record 449219 | mAmetrine
ATGGTGAGCAAGGGCGAGGAGCTGTTCACCGGGGTGGTGCCCATCCTGGTCGAGCTGGACGGCGACGTAA
ACGGCCACAAGTTCAGCGTGCGCGGCGAGGGCGAGGGCGATGCCACCAACGGCAAGCTGACCCTGAAGTT
CATCTGCACCTCCGGCAAGCTGCCCGTGCCCTGGCCCACCCTCGTGACCACCCTGTCTTACGGCGTGCAG
TGCTTCGCCCGCTACCCCGACCACATGAAGCAGCACGACTTCTTCAAGTCCGCCATGCCCGAAGGCTACG
TCCAGGAGCGCACCATCTCCTTCAAGGACGACGGCAGCTACAGGACCCGCGCCGAGGTGAAGTTCGAGGG
CGACACCCTGGTGAACCGCATCGAGCTGAAGGGCATCGACTTCAAGGAGGACGGCAACATCCTGGGGCAC
AAGCTGGAGTACAACATGAACGTGTGGGACGCGTATATCACGGCCGACAAGCAGAAGAACGGCATCAAAG
CGAACTTCAAGATCGAGCACAACGTCGAGGACGGCGGCGTGCAGCTCGCCGACGCGTACCAGCAGAACAC
CCCCATCGGCGACGGCTCCGTGCTGCTGCCTGACAACCACTACCTGAGCTTCCAGAGCAAGCTGTTCAAA
GACCCCAACGAGCAGCGCGATCACATGGTCCTGCTGGAGTTCGTTACCGCCGCCGGGATCACTCCCGGCA
TGGACGAGCTGTACAAG
